>Addgene plasmid #19259 | MMTV-cFOS-SV40 | addgene partial sequence | sequence record 25074 | pBluescriptKS
GGCCACGGGGCCTCGCCACCATACCCNCGCCGAAACANGCGCTCATCGAGCCCGAAGTTGGCGAGCCCGA
TCTTCCCCNTCGGTGATGTCGGCGATATANGCGCNAGCAACCGCACCTGTGGCGCCGGTGATGCCGGCCA
CGATGCGTNCGGCGTAGAGGATCCCAATGATAGAGATTTTACTGCTCTAGTTCCCCATACAGAATTGTTT
CGCTTAGTTGCAGCCTCAAGATATCTTATTCTCAAAAGGCCAGGATTTCAAGANCATGACATGATTCCTA
CNTCTGCCTGTGTTACTTACCCTTATGCCATATTATTAGGATTACCTCAGCTAATAGATATAGAGAAAAG
AGGATCTACTTTTCATATTTCCTGTTCTTCTTGTAGATTGACTAATTGTTTANATNCTTCTGCCTACGAC
TATGCAGCGATCATAGTCAAGAGGCCGCCATACGTGCTGCTACCTGTANATATANGGTGATNAACANNTG
GTTTGNTGATTCTGCCATTCAAACNTTTNNGNATGCCACAGATTTNNATTCNANCCAAGCGANTCNGTCC
CCTGCCGTTATTTNTGGGCATANCTAGGTTTAANTGCTANTTATCACGTTCCCTTTGCTTGTNGCTACNA
CTGTCAGGNTTAAGGAAACGCANCNGCNNCCGANGTGCTCAANAGTNCCCAGGAATGNTTCNTTACNCTT
ANCTNAACTAAGANTACNNCATNNANTTNANCCTNNNNTTNNCTTTTN
