>Addgene plasmid #19259 | MMTV-cFOS-SV40 | addgene partial sequence | sequence record 25075 | 19259 with T3
CGCGGTGGCGGCCGCTCTAGCTAGAACTAGTGGATCCAGACATGATAAGATACATTGATGAGTTTGGACA
AACCACAACTAGAATGCAGTGAAAAAAATGCTTTATTTGTGAAATTTGTGATGCTATTGCTTTATTTGTA
ACCATTATAAGCTGCAATAAACAAGTTAACAACAACAATTGCATTCATTTTATGTTTCAGGTTCAGGGGG
AGGTGTGGGAGGTTTTTTAAAGCAAGTAAAACCTCTACAAATGTGGTATGGCTGATTATGATCTCTAGTC
AAGGCACTATACATCAAATATTTTTCCATAATTTTCTTGTATAGCAGTGCAGCTTTTTCCTTTGTGGTGT
AAATAGCAAAGCAAGCAAGAGTTCTATTACTAAACACAGCATGACTCAAAAAACTTAGCAATTCTGAAGG
AAAGTCCTTGGGGTCTTCTACCTTTCTCTTCTTTTTTGGAGGAGTAGAATGTTGAGAGTCAGCAGTAGCC
TCATCATCACTAGATGGCATTTCTTCTGAGCAAAACAGGTTTTCCTCATTAAAGGCATTCCACCACTGCT
CCCATTCATCAGTTCCATAGGTTGGAATCTAAAATACACAAACAATTAGAATCAGTAGTTT
