[The description below was written by a language model from this plasmid's Addgene catalogue record.]
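Description:
MMTV-cFOS-SV40 is a mammalian expression plasmid built on the BSSK (Bluescript SK-type) cloning backbone, recorded as about 3 kb without the insert. It is propagated in E. coli under ampicillin selection. The record does not state its copy number, and no feature table is provided, so the origin of replication and other backbone elements are not individually documented. Bluescript-family phagemids generally carry a pUC-type origin, an f1 origin and the AmpR (beta-lactamase) gene.

The payload is a mouse (M. musculus) cFOS insert of roughly 1.4 kb, cloned by restriction digestion between an EcoRI site at the 5′ end and an XbaI site at the 3′ end. The record does not say whether these sites survived cloning. c-Fos is an immediate-early transcription factor and proto-oncogene that pairs with Jun family proteins to form the AP-1 complex. The catalogue fields do not explicitly list a promoter or terminator. The plasmid name, however, suggests the arrangement: the mouse mammary tumor virus long terminal repeat (MMTV), a steroid hormone-responsive promoter with strong activity in mammary epithelium, placed upstream of cFOS, and SV40-derived sequences downstream, which in cassettes of this type usually supply RNA processing and polyadenylation signals. No epitope tags, reporters or mammalian selection markers are recorded.

MMTV-oncogene-SV40 cassettes of this kind are typically used for tissue-directed or hormone-inducible expression of a proto-oncogene in mammalian cells or transgenic mice, but the record itself does not state a specific intended application.
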