Addgene plasmid #19259: MMTV-cFOS-SV40
Depositing lab: Philip Leder. Depositing organization: Harvard Medical School.
Backbone
  Vector backbone: BSSK
  Backbone size w/o insert (bp): 3000
  Vector type: Mammalian Expression
Growth in bacteria
  Bacterial resistance: Ampicillin, 100 μg/mL
  Growth temperature: 37°C
  Growth strain: DH5alpha
  Copy number: Unknown
Gene/Insert
  Gene/Insert name: cFOS
  Species: M. musculus (mouse)
  Insert size (bp): 1400
  Cloning method: Restriction Enzyme; 5′ cloning site EcoRI (unknown if destroyed); 3′ cloning site Xbal (unknown if destroyed)
  Sequencing primers: 5′ n/a
Terms and licenses: Academic/Nonprofit Terms; Industry Terms: Not Available to Industry
How to cite: MMTV-cFOS-SV40 was a gift from Philip Leder (Addgene plasmid # 19259 ; http://n2t.net/addgene:19259 ; RRID:Addgene_19259)
